Addgene plasmid #206811: pJethlpAmKate2Ery
Purpose: Template for hlpA-mkate2 amplification associated with erythromycin resistance gene
Depositing lab: Virginie Libante. Depositing organization: Universite de Lorraine. Publication: A modular genetic toolbox for precise gene regulation and multi-color imaging in streptococci. Mignolet J, Schmid A, Staub J, van der Meer JR, Veening JW, Libante V. Microlife. 2026 Feb 26;7:uqag006. doi: 10.1093/femsml/uqag006. eCollection 2026. PubMed 41834799.
Backbone
  Vector backbone: ClonepJetPCR
  Backbone manufacturer: Thermo Scientific
  Backbone size w/o insert (bp): 2715
  Vector type: Synthetic Biology
  Selectable markers: Erythromycin
Growth in bacteria
  Bacterial resistance: Ampicillin, 100 μg/mL
  Growth temperature: 37°C
  Growth strain: DH5alpha
  Copy number: High Copy
Gene/Insert
  Gene/Insert name: hlpA
  Species: Streptococcus pneumoniae
  Insert size (bp): 1970
  Tag / fusion protein: mKate2 (C terminal on insert)
  Cloning method: Ligation Independent Cloning
  Sequencing primers: 5′ T7 promoter; 3′ M13-R(-46)
Resource information
  A portion of this plasmid was derived from a plasmid made by: Jan-Willem Veening Département de microbiologie fondamentale (DMF), Université de Lausanne
Terms and licenses: Academic/Nonprofit Terms; Industry Terms: Not Available to Industry
Depositor comments: erm(B) gene under its own promoter is placed downstream of hlpA-mkate2 gene ; Please visit https://doi.org/10.1101/2025.05.10.653270 for bioRxiv preprint.
How to cite: pJethlpAmKate2Ery was a gift from Virginie Libante (Addgene plasmid # 206811 ; http://n2t.net/addgene:206811 ; RRID:Addgene_206811)
