[The description below was written by a language model from this plasmid's Addgene catalogue record and pLannotate feature annotations shown in this document.]
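Description:
pJethlpAmKate2Ery is a high-copy E. coli cloning plasmid built on the Thermo Scientific CloneJET PCR cloning backbone (pJET-type) and catalogued as a synthetic biology vector. It is meant to serve as a PCR template rather than as an expression or shuttle vector. It replicates in E. coli through a ColE1/pUC-type origin and is selected with ampicillin via the bla gene and its native promoter. The feature table also shows the usual remnants of the positive-selection cloning site. These include a fragment of the eco47IR lethal restriction endonuclease gene, disrupted by the insertion, along with its lac UV5 promoter, a CAP binding site and a lacI fragment. A T7 promoter lies upstream of the insert and doubles as a sequencing primer site.

The roughly 2 kb insert carries hlpA, which encodes the streptococcal histone-like DNA-binding protein. The record lists the gene as coming from Streptococcus pneumoniae, although automated annotation matched it to the S. mutans homologue hup. hlpA is fused at its C terminus, across a short linker region, to the monomeric red fluorescent protein mKate2. Because HlpA binds the chromosome, such a fusion typically serves as a bright nucleoid label for fluorescence microscopy. Immediately downstream sits erm(B), a 23S rRNA methyltransferase that confers erythromycin (macrolide-lincosamide-streptogramin B) resistance and is driven by its own promoter according to the depositor. The record does not annotate a promoter for hlpA-mKate2.

The stated use is amplification of the hlpA-mKate2-erm cassette as one linked unit, so that the red reporter can be introduced into streptococci and selected with erythromycin. The plasmid belongs to a modular toolbox for gene regulation and multi-colour imaging in these bacteria.
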