Features (pLannotate 1.2.2; 11 found; start..end, strand, type, name):
    305..323     +  promoter       T7 promoter: promoter for bacteriophage T7 RNA polymerase
    373..645     +  CDS            hup: DBH_STRMU - Also known as hlpA. Experimental evidence at protein level: Swiss-Prot protein existence level 1. Histone-like DNA-binding protein which is capable of wrapping DNA to stabilize it, and thus to prevent its denaturation under extreme environmental conditions. Seems also to act as a fortuitous virulence factor in delayed sequelae by binding to heparan sulfate-proteoglycans in the extracellular matrix of target organs and acting as a nidus for in situ immune complex formation. From Streptococcus mutans serotype c (strain ATCC 700610 / UA159).
    682..1371    +  CDS            mKate2: mKate2 is a basic (constitutively fluorescent) red fluorescent protein published in 2009, derived from Entacmaea quadricolor. It is reported to be a rapidly-maturing monomer with moderate acid sensitivity.
   1488..2222    +  CDS            erm: ERM_STREE - Experimental evidence at protein level: Swiss-Prot protein existence level 1. This protein produces a dimethylation of the adenine residue at position 2085 in 23S rRNA, resulting in reduced affinity between ribosomes and macrolide-lincosamide-streptogramin B antibiotics. From Streptococcus pneumoniae.
   2333..2461    -  CDS            eco47IR (fragment): T2E7_ECOLX - Protein predicted: Swiss-Prot protein existence level 4. Recognizes the double-stranded sequence GGWCC and cleaves after G-1. From Escherichia coli.
   2514..2544    -  promoter       lac UV5 promoter: E. coli lac promoter with an "up" mutation
   2559..2580    -  protein_bind   CAP binding site: CAP binding activates transcription in the presence of cAMP. E. coli catabolite activator protein
   2605..2688    -  CDS            lacI (fragment): lac repressor; lacI; The lac repressor binds to the lac operator to inhibit transcription in E. coli. This inhibition can be relieved by adding lactose or isopropyl-β-D-thiogalactopyranoside (IPTG).
   2871..3459    -  rep_origin     ori: high-copy-number ColE1/pMB1/pBR322/pUC origin of replication
   3630..4490    -  CDS            AmpR: β-lactamase; bla; confers resistance to ampicillin, carbenicillin, and related antibiotics
   4491..4595    -  promoter       AmpR promoter: bla
>Addgene plasmid #206811 | pJethlpAmKate2Ery | addgene full sequence | sequence record 415171 | Addgene NGS Result
GCCCCTGCAGCCGAATTATATTATTTTTGCCAAATAATTTTTAACAAAAGCTCTGAAGTCTTCTTCATTT
AAATTCTTAGATGATACTTCATCTGGAAAATTGTCCCAATTAGTAGCATCACGCTGTGAGTAAGTTCTAA
ACCATTTTTTTATTGTTGTATTATCTCTAATCTTACTACTCGATGAGTTTTCGGTATTATCTCTATTTTT
AACTTGGAGCAGGTTCCATTCATTGTTTTTTTCATCATAGTGAATAAAATCAACTGCTTTAACACTTGTG
CCTGAACACCATATCCATCCGGCGTAATACGACTCACTATAGGGAGAGCGGCCGCCAGATCTTCCGGATG
GCTCGAGTTTTTCAGCAAGATCATGGCAAACAAACAAGATTTGATCGCTAAAGTAGCAGAAGCTACAGAA
TTGACTAAGAAAGACTCAGCAGCAGCAGTTGAAGCTGTATTTGCAGCAGTAGCTGACTATCTTGCAGCTG
GTGAAAAAGTTCAATTGATCGGTTTTGGTAACTTTGAAGTTCGTGAGCGTGCAGAACGTAAAGGTCGCAA
CCCACAAACTGGTAAAGAAATGACAATTGCAGCTTCTAAAGTACCAGCATTCAAAGCTGGTAAAGCTCTT
AAAGACGCTGTTAAAGGATCCGGATCTGGTGGAGAAGCTGCAGCTAAAGGATCAGAACTTATCAAGGAAA
ATATGCACATGAAATTGTACATGGAAGGAACAGTAAATAATCACCACTTTAAATGTACCTCAGAAGGAGA
AGGAAAACCATATGAAGGTACTCAAACCATGCGTATTAAGGCCGTTGAAGGTGGACCATTGCCTTTTGCC
TTTGATATTCTTGCTACATCTTTTATGTACGGATCAAAGACTTTTATCAATCATACCCAAGGTATCCCAG
ATTTCTTTAAACAGTCATTTCCTGAAGGATTTACATGGGAACGTGTCACAACTTATGAAGATGGTGGAGT
ATTGACAGCAACTCAAGATACATCTTTGCAAGATGGTTGTCTTATCTACAATGTAAAGATCCGTGGAGTT
AATTTTCCAAGTAATGGTCCTGTTATGCAGAAAAAGACCCTTGGATGGGAAGCATCTACCGAAACATTAT
ATCCTGCCGATGGTGGATTGGAAGGTCGTGCTGATATGGCATTGAAACTTGTCGGTGGAGGTCACCTTAT
CTGTAATTTGAAGACCACATACCGTTCTAAAAAGCCAGCTAAGAATCTTAAGATGCCTGGTGTTTACTAC
GTCGATCGTCGTTTAGAACGTATCAAAGAAGCAGATAAGGAAACTTATGTTGAACAGCACGAAGTAGCCG
TCGCACGTTATTGTGATTTGCCTAGTAAATTGGGACACCGTTAATAAGAATTCCAAACTTAAGAGTGTGT
TGATAGTGCAGTATCTTAAAATTTTGTATAATAGGAATTGAAGTTAAATTAGATGCTAAAAATTTGTAAT
TAAGAAGGAGTGATTACATGAACAAAAATATAAAATATTCTCAAAACTTTTTAACGAGTGAAAAAGTACT
CAACCAAATAATAAAACAATTGAATTTAAAAGAAACCGATACCGTTTACGAAATTGGAACAGGTAAAGGG
CATTTAACGACGAAACTGGCTAAAATAAGTAAACAGGTAACGTCTATTGAATTAGACAGTCATCTATTCA
ACTTATCGTCAGAAAAATTAAAACTGAATACTCGTGTCACTTTAATTCACCAAGATATTCTACAGTTTCA
ATTCCCTAACAAACAGAGGTATAAAATTGTTGGGAGTATTCCTTACCATTTAAGCACACAAATTATTAAA
AAAGTGGTTTTTGAAAGCCATGCGTCTGACATCTATCTGATTGTTGAAGAAGGATTCTACAAGCGTACCT
TGGATATTCACCGAACACTAGGGTTGCTCTTGCACACTCAAGTCTCGATTCAGCAATTGCTTAAGCTGCC
AGCGGAATGCTTTCATCCTAAACCAAAAGTAAACAGTGTCTTAATAAAACTTACCCGCCATACCACAGAT
GTTCCAGATAAATATTGGAAGCTATATACGTACTTTGTTTCAAAATGGGTCAATCGAGAATATCGTCAAC
TGTTTACTAAAAATCAGTTTCATCAAGCAATGAAACACGCCAAAGTAAACAATTTAAGTACCGTTACTTA
TGAGCAAGTATTGTCTATTTTTAATAGTTATCTATTATTTAACGGGAGGAAATAATTCTATGAGTCGCTT
TTGTAAATTTGGAAAGTTACACGTTACTAAAGGGAATGTAGATAAATTATTAGGTATACTACTGACAGCT
TCCAAGGAGCTAAAGAGGTCCAAGCTTCAGGAAACTGAGACAGGAATTTTATTAAAAATTTAAATTTTGA
AGAAAGTTCAGGGTTAATAGCATCCATTTTTTGCTTTGCAAGTTCCTCAGCATTCTTAACAAAAGACGTC
TCTTTTGACATGTTTAAAGTTTAAACCTCCTGTGTGAAATTATTATCCGCTCATAATTCCACACATTATA
CGAGCCGGAAGCATAAAGTGTAAAGCCTGGGGTGCCTAATGAGTGAGCTAACTCACATTAATTGCGTTGC
GCTCACTGCCAATTGCTTTCCAGTCGGGAAACCTGTCGTGCCAGCTGCATTAATGAATCGGCCAACGCGC
GGGGAGAGGCGGTTTGCGTATTGGGCGCTCTTCCGCTTCCTCGCTCACTGACTCGCTGCGCTCGGTCGTT
CGGCTGCGGCGAGCGGTATCAGCTCACTCAAAGGCGGTAATACGGTTATCCACAGAATCAGGGGATAACG
CAGGAAAGAACATGTGAGCAAAAGGCCAGCAAAAGGCCAGGAACCGTAAAAAGGCCGCGTTGCTGGCGTT
TTTCCATAGGCTCCGCCCCCCTGACGAGCATCACAAAAATCGACGCTCAAGTCAGAGGTGGCGAAACCCG
ACAGGACTATAAAGATACCAGGCGTTTCCCCCTGGAAGCTCCCTCGTGCGCTCTCCTGTTCCGACCCTGC
CGCTTACCGGATACCTGTCCGCCTTTCTCCCTTCGGGAAGCGTGGCGCTTTCTCATAGCTCACGCTGTAG
GTATCTCAGTTCGGTGTAGGTCGTTCGCTCCAAGCTGGGCTGTGTGCACGAACCCCCCGTTCAGCCCGAC
CGCTGCGCCTTATCCGGTAACTATCGTCTTGAGTCCAACCCGGTAAGACACGACTTATCGCCACTGGCAG
CAGCCACTGGTAACAGGATTAGCAGAGCGAGGTATGTAGGCGGTGCTACAGAGTTCTTGAAGTGGTGGCC
TAACTACGGCTACACTAGAAGAACAGTATTTGGTATCTGCGCTCTGCTGAAGCCAGTTACCTTCGGAAAA
AGAGTTGGTAGCTCTTGATCCGGCAAACAAACCACCGCTGGTAGCGGTGGTTTTTTTGTTTGCAAGCAGC
AGATTACGCGCAGAAAAAAAGGATCTCAAGAAGATCCTTTGATCTTTTCTACGGGGTCTGACGCTCAGTG
GAACGAAAACTCACGTTAAGGGATTTTGGTCATGAGATTATCAAAAAGGATCTTCACCTAGATCCTTTTA
AATTAAAAATGAAGTTTTAAATCAATCTAAAGTATATATGAGTAAACTTGGTCTGACAGTTACCAATGCT
TAATCAGTGAGGCACCTATCTCAGCGATCTGTCTATTTCGTTCATCCATAGTTGCCTGACTCCCCGTCGT
GTAGATAACTACGATACGGGAGGGCTTACCATCTGGCCCCAGTGCTGCAATGATACCGCGAGACCCACGC
TCACCGGCTCCAGATTTATCAGCAATAAACCAGCCAGCCGGAAGGGCCGAGCGCAGAAGTGGTCCTGCAA
CTTTATCCGCCTCCATCCAGTCTATTAATTGTTGCCGGGAAGCTAGAGTAAGTAGTTCGCCAGTTAATAG
TTTGCGCAACGTTGTTGCCATTGCTACAGGCATCGTGGTGTCACGCTCGTCGTTTGGTATGGCTTCATTC
AGCTCCGGTTCCCAACGATCAAGGCGAGTTACATGATCCCCCATGTTGTGCAAAAAAGCGGTTAGCTCCT
TCGGTCCTCCGATCGTTGTCAGAAGTAAGTTGGCCGCAGTGTTATCACTCATGGTTATGGCAGCACTGCA
TAATTCTCTTACTGTCATGCCATCCGTAAGATGCTTTTCTGTGACTGGTGAGTACTCAACCAAGTCATTC
TGAGAATAGTGTATGCGGCGACCGAGTTGCTCTTGCCCGGCGTCAATACGGGATAATACCGCGCCACATA
GCAGAACTTTAAAAGTGCTCATCATTGGAAAACGTTCTTCGGGGCGAAAACTCTCAAGGATCTTACCGCT
GTTGAGATCCAGTTCGATGTAACCCACTCGTGCACCCAACTGATCTTCAGCATCTTTTACTTTCACCAGC
GTTTCTGGGTGAGCAAAAACAGGAAGGCAAAATGCCGCAAAAAAGGGAATAAGGGCGACACGGAAATGTT
GAATACTCATACTCTTCCTTTTTCAATATTATTGAAGCATTTATCAGGGTTATTGTCTCATGAGCGGATA
CATATTTGAATGTATTTAGAAAAATAAACAAATAGGGGTTCCGCGCACATTTCCCCGAAAAGTGCCACCT
GACGTCTAAGAAACCATTATTATCATGACATTAACCTATAAAAATAGGCGTATCACGAGGCC
